>Addgene plasmid #22447 | GST-Cav (61-101) | addgene partial sequence | sequence record 28459 | 22447 with pGEX5
CGGATCTGGTTCCGCGTGGATCCGACGACGTGGTCAAGATTGATTTTGAAGATGTGATTGCAGAACCAGA
AGGAACACACAGTTTTGATGGCATCTGGAAGGCCAGCTTCACCACCTTCACTGTGACAAAATACTGGTTT
TACCGCTAAGAATTCCCGGGTCGACTCGAGCGGCCGCATCGTGACTGACTGACGATCTGCCTCGCGCGTT
TCGGTGATGACGGTGAAAACCTCTGACACATGCAGCTCCCGGAGACGGTCACAGCTTGTCTGTAAGCGGA
TGCCGGGAGCAGACAAGCCCGTCAGGGCGCGTCAGCGGGTGTTGGCGGGTGTCGGGGCGCAGCCATGACC
CAGTCACGTAGCGATAGCGGAGTGTATAATTCTTGAAGACGAAAGGGCCTCGTGATACGCCTATTTTTAT
AGGTTAATGTCATGATAATAATGGTTTCTTAGACGTCAGGTGGCACTTTTCGGGGAAATGTGCGCGGAAC
CCCTATTTGTTTATTTTTCTAAATACATTCAAATATGTATCCGCTCATGAGACAATAACCCTGATAAATG
CTTCAATAATATTGAAAAAGGAAGAGTATGAGTATTCAACATTTCCGTGTCGCCCTTATTCCCTTTTTTG
CGGCATTTTGCCTTCCTGTTTTTGCTCACCCAGAAACCGCTGGTGAAAGTAAAAGAT
