[The description below was written by a language model from this plasmid's Addgene catalogue record.]
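Description:
GST-Cav (61-101) is a bacterial expression plasmid built on the pGEX-4T-1 backbone (about 4.9 kb without insert), designed to produce a fragment of caveolin-1 as a glutathione S-transferase fusion protein in E. coli. It is maintained as a high-copy plasmid under ampicillin selection. No feature table accompanies the record. The pGEX-4T series generally drives expression from an IPTG-inducible tac promoter with a plasmid-borne lacI repressor, and it places a thrombin cleavage site between GST and the cloning site, which allows the tag to be removed after purification.

The insert encodes residues 61 to 101 of caveolin-1 from dog (Canis lupus familiaris). It was cloned by restriction digestion between XmaI and XhoI, with both sites retained, so the fragment sits in frame downstream of the backbone-encoded N-terminal GST. The recorded insert size of 534 bp is considerably larger than the roughly 120 bp needed to encode a 41-residue fragment. The record does not explain this discrepancy, so the figure may refer to the full-length coding region rather than to the fragment itself.

The associated publication concerns the interaction between nitric oxide synthase and caveolin and the functional significance of the caveolin-binding domain in NOS. The plasmid is therefore suited to producing an immobilisable GST-caveolin fragment on glutathione resin for in vitro pull-down or binding assays. Such assays can map which portion of caveolin-1 contacts NOS or other partner proteins, probably alongside GST fusions covering other caveolin regions.
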