Addgene plasmid #22447: GST-Cav (61-101)
Depositing lab: William Sessa. Depositing organization: Yale University. Publication: Dissecting the interaction between nitric oxide synthase (NOS) and caveolin. Functional significance of the nos caveolin binding domain in vivo. Garcia-Cardena G, Martasek P, Masters BS, Skidd PM, Couet J, Li S, Lisanti MP, Sessa WC. J Biol Chem. 1997 Oct 10. 272(41):25437-40. 10.1074/jbc.272.41.25437 PubMed 9325253.
Backbone
  Vector backbone: pGEX-4T-1
  Backbone size w/o insert (bp): 4900
  Vector type: Bacterial Expression
Growth in bacteria
  Bacterial resistance: Ampicillin, 100 μg/mL
  Growth temperature: 37°C
  Growth strain: DH5alpha
  Copy number: High Copy
Gene/Insert
  Gene/Insert name: Caveolin1 (61-101) (alt name: Cav (61-101))
  Species: Canis lupus familiaris
  Insert size (bp): 534
  Tag / fusion protein: GST (N terminal on backbone)
  Cloning method: Restriction Enzyme; 5′ cloning site XmaI (not destroyed); 3′ cloning site XhoI (not destroyed)
  Sequencing primers: 5′ pGEX FWD
Terms and licenses: Academic/Nonprofit Terms; Industry Terms: Not Available to Industry
How to cite: GST-Cav (61-101) was a gift from William Sessa (Addgene plasmid # 22447 ; http://n2t.net/addgene:22447 ; RRID:Addgene_22447)
